>Addgene plasmid #185502 | pCS2-foxd4l1.1-deltaAB | addgene full sequence | sequence record 366371 | Addgene NGS Result
CGCCATTCTGCCTGGGGACGTCGGAGCAAGCTTGATTTAGGTGACACTATAGAATACAAGCTACTTGTTC
TTTTTGCAGGATCCCATCGATTCGAATTCAAGGCCTATGAGCTTTAGCCAGGAGTCTGGTGCCCATCATC
ACCCCCAGGATTATGCAGGACTTTCTCCCTGCAGCCTAAAGTCACACTTTTACCTACAGCCCACACATTC
AGTGATGGGGGACAGTGAGATGCTGAGTCCTTCCAAGCTCAGCTGCACTGAAAGTGAGAGTGATTCCTCT
GGAGAGAGTGAAGGAGGTACTTCTAAAGACTCCTCAACCACCCCAACTGGTAGCAAAGCCAAAAGGACTC
TGGTAAAGCCTCCTTACTCTTACATTGCTCTAATCACCATGGCTATCCTGCAGAGTCCCCACAAGAAACT
GACTCTCAGTGGCATCTGTGATTTTATCAGCAGCAAGTTCCCTTACTACAAGGACAAGTTCCCTGCTTGG
CAGAATTCCATCAGGCACAACCTGTCCCTTAATGACTGCTTTATTAAAATACCACGGGAACCAGGAAATC
CGGGAAAAGGCAATTATTGGACACTGGACCCTGCTTCTGAGGACATGTTTGATAACGGAAGCTTCCTTAG
AAGGAGGAAAAGGTTTAAGAGGCACCAACAGGAGTTCTTTAAGGATGGACTCATGATGTACAACTCTCTG
CCTTACTACAGACCCTACAGTGCTATCCAACCTCAGCCAGTGCTCCAGCAGACTTCACTGACATGCATGG
CAATACCAGAGACCTTGCCCATGTCAACTCACCTTGCACCCTACCCAGACATAAAGAGGAAGGTTTCTTA
CCCTGCCCAGGGGGTACACAGGGGTTTTAAAGCCCAGGATGCTGATAACCATCCCAATAATTCACAGAGC
AAATGTTCATTCAGTATTGAGAACATCATGAGGAAACCCAAGGAGCCAGAGCCAAATATTCAAAGCTTCA
ACTCACACTGGAACTATAATCATGTATTCCAGAGGCCAAGTTCCTGCCTTCTCCCAGCTGTGCTTAACTT
ATCCACTGGCCCTCTGCTAGCCAATACTCAGGGTGCCAGGCAATACAACCTCATACAATTCCCTGGGTGT
TACTGATCTAGAACTATAGTGAGTCGTATTACGTAGATCCAGACATGATAAGATACATTGATGAGTTTGG
ACAAACCACAACTAGAATGCAGTGAAAAAAATGCTTTATTTGTGAAATTTGTGATGCTATTGCTTTATTT
GTAACCATTATAAGCTGCAATAAACAAGTTAACAACAACAATTGCATTCATTTTATGTTTCAGGTTCAGG
GGGAGGTGTGGGAGGTTTTTTAATTCGCGGCCGCGGCGCCAATGCATTGGGCCCGGTACCCAGCTTTTGT
TCCCTTTAGTGAGGGTTAATTGCGCGCTTGGCGTAATCATGGTCATAGCTGTTTCCTGTGTGAAATTGTT
ATCCGCTCACAATTCCACACAACATACGAGCCGGGAGCATAAAGTGTAAAGCCTGGGGTGCCTAATGAGT
GAGCTAACTCACATTAATTGCGTTGCGCTCACTGCCCGCTTTCCAGTCGGGAAACCTGTCGTGCCAGCTG
CATTAATGAATCGGCCAACGCGCGGGGAGAGGCGGTTTGCGTATTGGGCGCTCTTCCGCTTCCTCGCTCA
CTGACTCGCTGCGCTCGGTCGTTCGGCTGCGGCGAGCGGTATCAGCTCACTCAAAGGCGGTAATACGGTT
ATCCACAGAATCAGGGGATAACGCAGGAAAGAACATGTGAGCAAAAGGCCAGCAAAAGGCCAGGAACCGT
AAAAAGGCCGCGTTGCTGGCGTTTTTCCATAGGCTCCGCCCCCCTGACGAGCATCACAAAAATCGACGCT
CAAGTCAGAGGTGGCGAAACCCGACAGGACTATAAAGATACCAGGCGTTTCCCCCTGGAAGCTCCCTCGT
GCGCTCTCCTGTTCCGACCCTGCCGCTTACCGGATACCTGTCCGCCTTTCTCCCTTCGGGAAGCGTGGCG
CTTTCTCATAGCTCACGCTGTAGGTATCTCAGTTCGGTGTAGGTCGTTCGCTCCAAGCTGGGCTGTGTGC
ACGAACCCCCCGTTCAGCCCGACCGCTGCGCCTTATCCGGTAACTATCGTCTTGAGTCCAACCCGGTAAG
ACACGACTTATCGCCACTGGCAGCAGCCACTGGTAACAGGATTAGCAGAGCGAGGTATGTAGGCGGTGCT
ACAGAGTTCTTGAAGTGGTGGCCTAACTACGGCTACACTAGAAGAACAGTATTTGGTATCTGCGCTCTGC
TGAAGCCAGTTACCTTCGGAAAAAGAGTTGGTAGCTCTTGATCCGGCAAACAAACCACCGCTGGTAGCGG
TGGTTTTTTTGTTTGCAAGCAGCAGATTACGCGCAGAAAAAAAGGATCTCAAGAAGATCCTTTGATCTTT
TCTACGGGGTCTGACGCTCAGTGGAACGAAAACTCACGTTAAGGGATTTTGGTCATGAGATTATCAAAAA
GGATCTTCACCTAGATCCTTTTAAATTAAAAATGAAGTTTTAAATCAATCTAAAGTATATATGAGTAAAC
TTGGTCTGACAGTTACCAATGCTTAATCAGTGAGGCACCTATCTCAGCGATCTGTCTATTTCGTTCATCC
ATAGTTGCCTGACTCCCCGTCGTGTAGATAACTACGATACGGGAGGGCTTACCATCTGGCCCCAGTGCTG
CAATGATACCGCGAGACCCACGCTCACCGGCTCCAGATTTATCAGCAATAAACCAGCCAGCCGGAAGGGC
CGAGCGCAGAAGTGGTCCTGCAACTTTATCCGCCTCCATCCAGTCTATTAATTGTTGCCGGGAAGCTAGA
GTAAGTAGTTCGCCAGTTAATAGTTTGCGCAACGTTGTTGCCATTGCTACAGGCATCGTGGTGTCACGCT
CGTCGTTTGGTATGGCTTCATTCAGCTCCGGTTCCCAACGATCAAGGCGAGTTACATGATCCCCCATGTT
GTGCAAAAAAGCGGTTAGCTCCTTCGGTCCTCCGATCGTTGTCAGAAGTAAGTTGGCCGCAGTGTTATCA
CTCATGGTTATGGCAGCACTGCATAATTCTCTTACTGTCATGCCATCCGTAAGATGCTTTTCTGTGACTG
GTGAGTACTCAACCAAGTCATTCTGAGAATAGTGTATGCGGCGACCGAGTTGCTCTTGCCCGGCGTCAAT
ACGGGATAATACCGCGCCACATAGCAGAACTTTAAAAGTGCTCATCATTGGAAAACGTTCTTCGGGGCGA
AAACTCTCAAGGATCTTACCGCTGTTGAGATCCAGTTCGATGTAACCCACTCGTGCACCCAACTGATCTT
CAGCATCTTTTACTTTCACCAGCGTTTCTGGGTGAGCAAAAACAGGAAGGCAAAATGCCGCAAAAAAGGG
AATAAGGGCGACACGGAAATGTTGAATACTCATACTCTTCCTTTTTCAATATTATTGAAGCATTTATCAG
GGTTATTGTCTCATGAGCGGATACATATTTGAATGTATTTAGAAAAATAAACAAATAGGGGTTCCGCGCA
CATTTCCCCGAAAAGTGCCACCTAAATTGTAAGCGTTAATATTTTGTTAAAATTCGCGTTAAATTTTTGT
TAAATCAGCTCATTTTTTAACCAATAGGCCGAAATCGGCAAAATCCCTTATAAATCAAAAGAATAGACCG
AGATAGGGT
[37 nt withheld, positions 3720-3756]
AAAGAACGTGGACTCCAACGTCAAAGG
[49 nt withheld, positions 3784-3832]
T
[91 nt withheld, positions 3834-3924]
G
[124 nt withheld, positions 3926-4049]
CCCATTCGCCATTCAGGCTGCGCAACTGTTGGGAAGGGCGATCGGTGCGGGCCTCTTCGCTATTACGCCA
GTCGACCGCCAATTCAATATGGCGTATATGGACTCATGCCAATTCAATATGGTGGATCTGGACCTGTGCC
AATTCAATATGGCGTATATGGACTCGTGCCAATTCAATATGGTGGATCTGGACCCCAGCCAATTCAATAT
GGCGGACTTGGCACCATGCCAATTCAATATGGCGGACCTGGCACTGTGCCAACTGGGGAGGGGTCTACTT
GGCACGGTGCCAAGTTTGAGGAGGGGTCTTGGCCCTGTGCCAAGTCCGCCATATTGAATTGGCATGGTGC
CAATAATGGCGGCCATATTGGCTATATGCCAGGATCAATATATAGGCAATATCCAATATGGCCCTATGCC
AATATGGCTATTGGCCAGGTTCAATACTATGTATTGGCCCTATGCCATATAGTATTCCATATATGGGTTT
TCCTATTGACGTAGATAGCCCCTCCCAATGGGCGGTCCCATATACCATATATGGGGCTTCCTAATACCGC
CCATAGCCACTCCCCCATTGACGTCAATGGTCTCTATATATGGTCTTTCCTATTGACGTCATATGGGCGG
TCCTATTGACGTATATGGCGCCTCCCCCATTGACGTCAATTACGGTAAATGGCCCGCCTGGCTCAATGCC
CATTGACGTCAATAGGACCACCCACCATTGACGTCAATGGGATGGCTCATTGCCCATTCATATCCGTTCT
CACGCCCCCTATTGACGTCAATGACGGTAAATGGCCCACTTGGCAGTACATCAATATCTATTAATAGTAA
CTTGGCAAGTACATTACTATTGGAAGTACGCCAGGGTACATTGGCAGTACTCCCATTGACGTCAATGGCG
GTAAATGGCCCGCGATGGCTGCCAAGTACATCCCCATTGACGTCAATGGGGAGGGGCAATGACGCAAATG
GGCGTTCCATTGACGTAAATGGGCGGTAGGCGTGCCTAATGGGAGGTCTATATAAGCAATGCTCGTTTAG
GGAAC
Features (pLannotate 1.2.2; 15 found; start..end, strand, type, name):
     35..53      +  promoter       SP6 promoter: promoter for bacteriophage SP6 RNA polymerase
    107..1123    +  CDS            foxd5-a: FXD5A_XENLA - Also known as foxd5a From Xenopus laevis (African clawed frog).
   1134..1151    -  promoter       T7 promoter (fragment): promoter for bacteriophage T7 RNA polymerase
   1156..1290    -  polyA_signal   SV40 poly(A) signal: SV40 polyadenylation signal
   1403..1421    -  promoter       T3 promoter: promoter for bacteriophage T3 RNA polymerase
   1466..1482    -  protein_bind   lac operator: The lac repressor binds to the lac operator to inhibit transcription in E. coli. This inhibition can be relieved by adding lactose or isopropyl-β-D-thiogalactopyranoside (IPTG). lac repressor encoded by lacI
   1490..1520    -  promoter       lac promoter: promoter for the E. coli lac operon
   1535..1556    -  protein_bind   CAP binding site: CAP binding activates transcription in the presence of cAMP. E. coli catabolite activator protein
   1569..1661    -  CDS            lacI (fragment): lac repressor; lacI; The lac repressor binds to the lac operator to inhibit transcription in E. coli. This inhibition can be relieved by adding lactose or isopropyl-β-D-thiogalactopyranoside (IPTG).
   1844..2432    -  rep_origin     ori: high-copy-number ColE1/pMB1/pBR322/pUC origin of replication
   2603..3463    -  CDS            AmpR: β-lactamase; bla; confers resistance to ampicillin, carbenicillin, and related antibiotics
   3464..3568    -  promoter       AmpR promoter: bla
   3621..4049    -  rep_origin     f1 ori (sequence partly withheld): f1 bacteriophage origin of replication; arrow indicates direction of (+) strand synthesis
   4054..4120    -  CDS            lacZα (fragment): LacZα fragment of β-galactosidase; lacZ fragment
   4127..5104    +  promoter       CMV IE94 promoter: enhancer/promoter region of simian cytomegalovirus major immediate early transcription unit IE94
