[The description below was written by a language model from this plasmid's Addgene catalogue record and pLannotate feature annotations shown in this document.]
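Description:
pCS2-foxd4l1.1-deltaAB is a pCS2+-based plasmid carrying a deletion mutant of the Xenopus laevis forkhead transcription factor gene foxd4l1.1 (also called foxd5). It is catalogued as an in vitro transcription vector. The roughly 5.1 kb plasmid is propagated in E. coli through a high-copy ColE1/pUC-type origin and selected with ampicillin via the β-lactamase gene. An f1 origin is also present, along with residual lac promoter/operator, lacI and lacZα fragments inherited from the backbone.

The insert of about 1.1 kb encodes a protein that lacks the "acidic blob", a short acidic region spanning amino acids 21–33. In the feature table, its coding sequence is matched to Xenopus foxd5-a. This sequence lies immediately downstream of an SP6 promoter, which is itself preceded (across the circular junction) by the simian CMV IE94 enhancer/promoter. An SV40 polyadenylation signal follows the insert. This is the standard pCS2+ layout: SP6 RNA polymerase can produce sense mRNA in vitro with the SV40 polyadenylation signal region at its 3′ end, while the CMV IE94 promoter allows direct expression from the plasmid in vertebrate cells or embryos. A T7 promoter fragment and a T3 promoter lie downstream of the insert in the opposite orientation. No epitope tag or reporter is annotated.

The stated purpose is expression of Xenopus foxd4. The associated publication title concerns how specific FoxD4/5 domains activate and repress neural transcription factor genes, so this mutant presumably tests the contribution of the acidic blob to those activities. The restriction sites used for cloning are not recorded.
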