Addgene plasmid #185502: pCS2-foxd4l1.1-deltaAB
Purpose: Expression of Xenopus laevis foxd4
Depositing lab: Sally Moody. Depositing organization: George Washington University. Publication: Specific domains of FoxD4/5 activate and repress neural transcription factor genes to control the progression of immature neural ectoderm to differentiating neural plate. Neilson KM, Klein SL, Mhaske P, Mood K, Daar IO, Moody SA. Dev Biol. 2012 May 15;365(2):363-75. doi: 10.1016/j.ydbio.2012.03.004. Epub 2012 Mar 10. PubMed 22425621.
Backbone
  Vector backbone: pCS2+
  Vector type: In vitro transcription
Growth in bacteria
  Bacterial resistance: Ampicillin, 100 μg/mL
  Growth temperature: 37°C
  Growth strain: DH5alpha
  Copy number: High Copy
Gene/Insert
  Gene/Insert name: foxd4l1.1 (alt name: foxd5)
  Species: X. laevis (frog)
  Insert size (bp): 1130
  Mutation: acidic blob (aa 21-33) deleted
  Cloning method: Restriction Enzyme; 5′ cloning site unknown (unknown if destroyed)
Terms and licenses: Academic/Nonprofit Terms; Industry Terms: Not Available to Industry
How to cite: pCS2-foxd4l1.1-deltaAB was a gift from Sally Moody (Addgene plasmid # 185502 ; http://n2t.net/addgene:185502 ; RRID:Addgene_185502)
