>Addgene plasmid #185502 | pCS2-foxd4l1.1-deltaAB | depositor partial sequence | sequence record 366367 | pCS2-foxd4l1.1-deltaAB-F-SP6
NNNNNNNNNNNNNNNNNNNNNNCATNCNTNCANCCCCAGGATTATGCAGGACTTTCTCCCTGCAGCCTAA
AGTCACACTTTTACCTACAGCCCACACATTCAGTGATGGGGGACAGTGAGATGCTGAGTCCTTCCAAGCT
CAGCTGCACTGAAAGTGAGAGTGATTCCTCTGGAGAGAGTGAAGGAGGTACTTCTAAAGACTCCTCAACC
ACCCCAACTGGTAGCAAAGCCAAAAGGACTCTGGTAAAGCCTCCTTACTCTTACATTGCTCTAATCACCA
TGGCTATCCTGCAGAGTCCCCACAAGAAACTGACTCTCAGTGGCATCTGTGATTTTATCAGCAGCAAGTT
CCCTTACTACAAGGACAAGTTCCCTGCTTGGCAGAATTCCATCAGGCACAACCTGTCCCTTAATGACTGC
TTTATTAAAATACCACGGGAACCAGGAAATCCGGGAAAAGGCAATTATTGGACACTGGACCCTGCTTCTG
AGGACATGTTTGATAACGGAAGCTTCCTTAGAAGGAGGAAAAGGTTTAAGAGGCACCAACAGGAGTTCTT
TAAGGATGGACTCATGATGTACAACTCTCTGCCTTACTACAGACCCTACAGTGCTATCCAACCTCAGCCA
GTGCTCCAGCAGACTTCACTGACATGCATGGCAATACCANAGACCTTGCCCATGTCAACTCACCTTGCAC
CCTACCCAGACATAAAGAGGAAGGTTTCTTACCCTGCCCAGGGGGTACACAGGGGTTTTAAAGCCCAGGA
TGCTGATAACCATCCCANTAATTCACAGAGCAAAATGTTCATTCAGTATTGAGAACATCATGANGAAACC
CCAAGGAGCCAGANCCAAATATTCAAAGCTTCAACTCACACTGGAACNNN
