>Addgene plasmid #185502 | pCS2-foxd4l1.1-deltaAB | depositor partial sequence | sequence record 366369 | pCS2-foxd4l1.1-deltaAB-M13R
NNNNNGNNANNNNNCCTCACTAANNGGANNNNAAGCTGGGTACCGGGCCCAATGCATTGGCGCCGCGGCC
GCGAATTAAAAAACCTCCCACACCTCCCCCTGAACCTGAAACATAAAATGAATGCAATTGTTGTTGTTAA
CTTGTTTATTGCAGCTTATAATGGTTACAAATAAAGCAATAGCATCACAAATTTCACAAATAAAGCATTT
TTTTCACTGCATTCTAGTTGTGGTTTGTCCAAACTCATCAATGTATCTTATCATGTCTGGATCTACGTAA
TACGACTCACTATAGTTCTAGATCAGTAACACCCAGGGAATTGTATGAGGTTGTATTGCCTGGCACCCTG
AGTATTGGCTAGCAGAGGGCCAGTGGATAAGTTAAGCACAGCTGGGAGAAGGCAGGAACTTGGCCTCTGG
AATACATGATTATAGTTCCAGTGTGAGTTGAAGCTTTGAATATTTGGCTCTGGCTCCTTGGGTTTCCTCA
TGATGTTCTCAATACTGAATGAACATTTGCTCTGTGAATTATTGGGATGGTTATCAGCATCCTGGGCTTT
AAAACCCCTGTGTACCCCCTGGGCAGGGTAAGAAACCTTCCTCTTTATGTCTGGGTAGGGTGCAAGGTGA
GTTGACATGGGCAAGGTCTCTGGTATTGCCATGCATGTCAGTGAAGTCTGCTGGAGCACTGGCTGAGGTT
GGATAGCACTGTAGGGTCTGTAGTAAGGCAGAGAGTTGTACATCATGAGTCCATCCTTAAAGAACTCCTG
TTGGTGCCTCTTAAACCTTTTCCTCCTTCTAAGGAAGCTTCCGTTATCAAACATGTCCTCAGAAGCAGGG
TCCAGTGTCCAATAATTGCCTTTTCCCGGATTTCCTGGTTCCCGTGGTATTTTAATAAAGCAGTCATTAA
GGNACAGGTTGTGCCTGATGGAATTCTGCCAAGCNGGAACTTGTCCTTGTAGTAAGGAACTTGCTGCTGA
TAAATCACANATGCCACTGANAGTCAGTTTCTTGNGGGGACTCTGNN
